Addgene plasmid #170693: tetO-IRX5
Purpose: doxycycline-inducible overexpression of IRX5
Depositing lab: Paul Burridge. Depositing organization: Northwestern University. Publication: A novel transcription factor combination for direct reprogramming to a spontaneously contracting human cardiomyocyte-like state. Romero-Tejeda M, Fonoudi H, Weddle CJ, DeKeyser JM, Lenny B, Fetterman KA, Magdy T, Sapkota Y, Epting C, Burridge PW. J Mol Cell Cardiol. 2023 Jul 6:S0022-2828(23)00106-2. doi: 10.1016/j.yjmcc.2023.06.005. PubMed 37421991.
Backbone
  Vector backbone: FU-tetO-Gateway
  Backbone manufacturer: addgene plasmid #43914
  Backbone size w/o insert (bp): 8600
  Total vector size (bp): 10059
  Modifications to backbone: IRX5 ORF added to plasmid using Gateway cloning
  Vector type: Mammalian Expression, Lentiviral ; Doxycycline Inducible
Growth in bacteria
  Bacterial resistance: Ampicillin, 100 μg/mL
  Growth temperature: 30°C
  Growth strain: NEB Stable
  Copy number: Low Copy
Gene/Insert
  Gene/Insert name: IRX5
  Species: H. sapiens (human)
  GenBank ID: NM_005853.6
  Entrez Gene: IRX5 (a.k.a. HMMS, IRX-2a, IRXB2)
  Promoter: TRE promoter, Tet-ON
  Cloning method: Gateway Cloning
  Sequencing primers: 5′ LNCX; T7
Resource information
  A portion of this plasmid was derived from a plasmid made by: GenScript
Terms and licenses: Academic/Nonprofit Terms; Industry Terms: Not Available to Industry
Depositor comments: This plasmid was generated using Gateway cloning. attB sites were added to ID1 via PCR reaction using pcDNA3.1-C-(k)DYK-IRX5 (Genscript) as a template. Resulting fragements were recombined with pDONR221 to generate an entry clone. LR reaction was performed using the destination vector FU-tetO-Gateway (Addgene Plasmid #19778).
How to cite: tetO-IRX5 was a gift from Paul Burridge (Addgene plasmid # 170693 ; http://n2t.net/addgene:170693 ; RRID:Addgene_170693)
