[The description below was written by a language model from this plasmid's Addgene catalogue record and pLannotate feature annotations shown in this document.]
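Description:
tetO-IRX5 is a lentiviral transfer plasmid for doxycycline-inducible overexpression of human IRX5, an Iroquois-family homeobox transcription factor, in mammalian cells. It was built by Gateway LR recombination of an IRX5 entry clone into the FU-tetO-Gateway destination vector, giving a construct of about 10 kb. The depositor's cloning note gives a different catalogue number for the destination vector than the backbone field does and names "ID1" in the PCR step, apparently clerical slips, since the annotated coding sequence is IRX5. In bacteria the plasmid carries a ColE1/pUC-type origin and an ampicillin resistance gene, although the record lists it as low copy. An f1 origin and an SV40/EM7-driven bleomycin/Zeocin resistance cassette lie in the backbone, outside the viral genome.

The viral portion begins with a CMV enhancer/promoter fused to a truncated HIV-1 5' LTR, which drives Tat-independent genomic RNA production in packaging cells. This is followed by the Ψ packaging signal, RRE and cPPT/CTS. The expression cassette consists of a tetracycline response element with seven tetO copies joined to a minimal CMV promoter, then attB1, the IRX5 open reading frame and attB2. A V5 tag is annotated downstream of attB2, but the record does not state whether it is fused in frame to IRX5. A WPRE enhances transcript expression, and the cassette ends with a truncated LTR and a bGH polyadenylation signal. No transactivator is encoded, so induction requires rtTA supplied separately together with doxycycline. The associated publication used such vectors to test transcription factor combinations for direct reprogramming of human cells toward a cardiomyocyte-like state.
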