Features (pLannotate 1.2.2; 36 found; start..end, strand, type, name):
    265..282     +  misc_feature   MCS (fragment): pUC18/19 multiple cloning site
    287..325     +  promoter       minimal CMV promoter: human cytomegalovirus (CMV) immediate early promoter
    425..443     +  promoter       T7 promoter: promoter for bacteriophage T7 RNA polymerase
    475..499     +  protein_bind   attB1: mutant version of attB; recombination site for the Gateway® BP reaction BP Clonase™
    505..1953    +  CDS            IRX5: IRX5_HUMAN - Also known as IRX2A, IRXB2. Experimental evidence at protein level: Swiss-Prot protein existence level 1. Establishes the cardiac repolarization gradient by its repressive actions on the KCND2 potassium-channel gene. Required for retinal cone bipolar cell differentiation. May regulate contrast adaptation in the retina and control specific aspects of visual function in circuits of the mammalian retina (By similarity). Could be involved in the regulation of both the cell cycle and apoptosis in prostate cancer cells. Involved in craniofacial and gonadal development. Modulates the mig
   1958..1982    -  protein_bind   attB2: mutant version of attB; recombination site for the Gateway® BP reaction BP Clonase™
   2008..2049    +  CDS            V5 tag: epitope tag from simian virus 5
   2103..2126    +  misc_feature   MCS (fragment): pBluescript multiple cloning site
   2126..2714    +  misc_feature   WPRE: woodchuck hepatitis virus posttranscriptional regulatory element
   2651..3232    +  CDS            nef (fragment): NEF_HV1H2 - Experimental evidence at protein level: Swiss-Prot protein existence level 1. Extracellular Nef protein targets CD4(+) T-lymphocytes for apoptosis by interacting with CXCR4 surface receptors. From Human immunodeficiency virus type 1 group M subtype B (isolate HXB2) (HIV-1).
   3239..3419    +  LTR            5' LTR (truncated): truncated 5' long terminal repeat (LTR) from HIV-1
   3451..3675    +  polyA_signal   bGH poly(A) signal: bovine growth hormone polyadenylation signal
   3679..3700    +  promoter       SV40 promoter (fragment): SV40 enhancer and early promoter
   3721..4149    +  rep_origin     f1 ori (sequence partly withheld): f1 bacteriophage origin of replication; arrow indicates direction of (+) strand synthesis
   4163..4492    +  promoter       SV40 promoter: SV40 enhancer and early promoter
   4540..4587    +  promoter       EM7 promoter: synthetic bacterial promoter&nbsp
   4606..4980    +  CDS            BleoR: antibiotic-binding protein; Sh ble from Streptoalloteichus hindustanus; confers resistance to bleomycin, phleomycin, and Zeocin™
   4990..5115    +  CDS            ble (fragment): BLE_KLEPN - Experimental evidence at protein level: Swiss-Prot protein existence level 1. Binding protein with a strong affinity to the bleomycin family of antibiotics. Binds to CL990; an antimitotic-antibiotic compound. From Klebsiella pneumoniae.
   5110..5231    +  polyA_signal   SV40 poly(A) signal: SV40 polyadenylation signal
   5304..5320    -  protein_bind   lac operator: The lac repressor binds to the lac operator to inhibit transcription in E. coli. This inhibition can be relieved by adding lactose or isopropyl-β-D-thiogalactopyranoside (IPTG). lac repressor encoded by lacI
   5328..5358    -  promoter       lac promoter: promoter for the E. coli lac operon
   5373..5394    -  protein_bind   CAP binding site: CAP binding activates transcription in the presence of cAMP. E. coli catabolite activator protein
   5407..5499    -  CDS            lacI (fragment): lac repressor; lacI; The lac repressor binds to the lac operator to inhibit transcription in E. coli. This inhibition can be relieved by adding lactose or isopropyl-β-D-thiogalactopyranoside (IPTG).
   5682..6270    -  rep_origin     ori: high-copy-number ColE1/pMB1/pBR322/pUC origin of replication
   6441..7301    -  CDS            AmpR: β-lactamase; bla; confers resistance to ampicillin, carbenicillin, and related antibiotics
   7302..7406    -  promoter       AmpR promoter: bla
   7465..7517    -  misc_feature   bom (fragment): basis of mobility region from pBR322
   7672..8051    +  enhancer       CMV enhancer: human cytomegalovirus immediate early enhancer
   8052..8251    +  promoter       CMV promoter: human cytomegalovirus (CMV) immediate early promoter
   8269..8449    +  LTR            5' LTR (truncated): truncated 5' long terminal repeat (LTR) from HIV-1
   8496..8621    +  misc_feature   HIV-1 Ψ: packaging signal of human immunodeficiency virus type 1
   8605..8968    +  CDS            HIV-1 gag (fragment): gag protein from human immunodeficiency virus 1; gag
   9114..9347    +  misc_feature   RRE: The Rev response element (RRE) of HIV-1 allows for Rev-dependent mRNA export from the nucleus to the cytoplasm.
   9724..9824    +  CDS            Rev (fragment): human immunodeficiency virus 1 (HIV-1) Rev protein; rev; enhances nuclear export of unspliced and incompletely spliced viral mRNAs
   9874..9991    +  misc_feature   cPPT/CTS: central polypurine tract and central termination sequence of HIV-1
  10044..254     +  protein_bind   tetracycline response element (across the origin): contains seven copies of the tetracycline operator tetO tetracycline repressor TetR
>Addgene plasmid #170693 | tetO-IRX5 | addgene full sequence | sequence record 347281 | Addgene NGS Result
GAAAAGTGAAAGTCGAGTTTACCACTCCCTATCAGTGATAGAGAAAAGTGAAAGTCGAGTTTACCACTCC
CTATCAGTGATAGAGAAAAGTGAAAGTCGAGTTTACCACTCCCTATCAGTGATAGAGAAAAGTGAAAGTC
GAGTTTACCACTCCCTATCAGTGATAGAGAAAAGTGAAAGTCGAGTTTACCACTCCCTATCAGTGATAGA
GAAAAGTGAAAGTCGAGTTTACCACTCCCTATCAGTGATAGAGAAAAGTGAAAGTCGAGCTCGGTACCCG
GGTCGAGGTAGGCGTGTACGGTGGGAGGCCTATATAAGCAGAGCTCGTTTAGTGAACCGTCAGATCGCCT
GGAGACGCCATCCACGCTGTTTTGACCTCCATAGAAGACACCGGGACCGATCCAGCCTCCGCGGCCCCGA
ATTGTAATACGACTCACTATAGGGAGACCCAAGCTGGCTAGGTAAGCTTGATCAACAAGTTTGTACAAAA
AAGCAGGCTTCACCATGTCCTATCCGCAGGGCTACTTGTACCAGCCGTCCGCCTCGCTGGCGCTCTACTC
GTGCCCGGCGTACAGCACCAGCGTCATTTCGGGGCCCCGCACGGATGAGCTCGGCCGCTCTTCTTCGGGC
TCCGCGTTCTCGCCCTACGCTGGCTCGACTGCCTTCACGGCGCCCTCGCCGGGCTACAACTCGCACCTCC
AGTACGGCGCCGACCCCGCGGCCGCCGCCGCCGCCGCCTTCTCCTCGTACGTGGGCTCTCCCTACGACCA
CACACCCGGCATGGCGGGCTCCTTGGGGTACCATCCTTACGCGGCGCCCCTGGGATCGTACCCTTACGGG
GACCCAGCGTACCGGAAGAACGCCACAAGGGACGCCACGGCTACCCTCAAGGCCTGGCTCAACGAGCACC
GCAAGAACCCCTACCCCACCAAGGGCGAGAAGATCATGCTGGCCATCATCACCAAGATGACCCTCACCCA
GGTGTCCACCTGGTTCGCCAACGCGCGCCGGCGCCTCAAGAAAGAGAATAAAATGACGTGGACGCCGCGG
AACCGCAGCGAGGACGAGGAAGAGGAGGAGAACATTGACCTGGAGAAGAACGACGAGGACGAGCCCCAGA
AGCCCGAGGACAAGGGCGACCCCGAGGGCCCCGAAGCAGGAGGAGCTGAGCAGAAGGCGGCTTCGGGCTG
CGAACGGCTTCAGGGACCACCCACCCCTGCAGGCAAGGAGACGGAGGGCAGCCTCAGCGACTCGGATTTT
AAGGAGCCGCCCTCGGAGGGCCGCCTCGACGCGCTGCAGGGCCCCCCCCGCACCGGCGGGCCCTCCCCGG
CTGGGCCAGCGGCGGCGCGGCTGGCGGAGGACCCGGCCCCTCACTACCCCGCCGGAGCGCCGGCGCCCGG
CCCGCATCCAGCCGCGGGCGAGGTGCCTCCGGGTCCCGGCGGGCCCTCGGTTATCCATTCGCCGCCTCCG
CCGCCGCCTCCTGCGGTGCTCGCCAAGCCCAAACTGTGGTCTTTGGCAGAGATCGCCACATCGTCGGACA
AGGTCAAGGACGGGGGCGGCGGGAACGAGGGCTCTCCATGCCCACCGTGTCCCGGGCCCATAGCCGGGCA
AGCCCTAGGAGGCAGCCGGGCGTCGCCGGCCCCGGCGCCGTCACGCTCGCCCTCGGCGCAGTGTCCTTTT
CCAGGCGGGACGGTGCTGTCCCGGCCTCTCTACTACACCGCGCCCTTCTATCCCGGCTACACGAACTATG
GCTCCTTCGGACACCTTCATGGCCACCCGGGGCCCGGGCCAGGCCCCACAACCGGTCCGGGGTCTCATTT
CAATGGATTAAACCAGACCGTGTTGAACCGAGCGGACGCTTTGGCTAAAGACCCGAAAATGTTGCGGAGC
CAGTCTCAGCTAGACCTGTGCAAAGACTCTCCCTATGAATTGAAGAAAGGTATGTCCGACATTTAAAACC
CAGCTTTCTTGTACAAAGTGGTTGATCTAGAGGGCCCGCGGTTCGAAGGTAAGCCTATCCCTAACCCTCT
CCTCGGTCTCGATTCTACGCGTACCGGTCATCATCACCATCACCATTGAGTTTAAACCCGCTGATCAGCC
TCAATTCGATATCAAGCTTATCGATAATCAACCTCTGGATTACAAAATTTGTGAAAGATTGACTGGTATT
CTTAACTATGTTGCTCCTTTTACGCTATGTGGATACGCTGCTTTAATGCCTTTGTATCATGCTATTGCTT
CCCGTATGGCTTTCATTTTCTCCTCCTTGTATAAATCCTGGTTGCTGTCTCTTTATGAGGAGTTGTGGCC
CGTTGTCAGGCAACGTGGCGTGGTGTGCACTGTGTTTGCTGACGCAACCCCCACTGGTTGGGGCATTGCC
ACCACCTGTCAGCTCCTTTCCGGGACTTTCGCTTTCCCCCTCCCTATTGCCACGGCGGAACTCATCGCCG
CCTGCCTTGCCCGCTGCTGGACAGGGGCTCGGCTGTTGGGCACTGACAATTCCGTGGTGTTGTCGGGGAA
ATCATCGTCCTTTCCTTGGCTGCTCGCCTGTGTTGCCACCTGGATTCTGCGCGGGACGTCCTTCTGCTAC
GTCCCTTCGGCCCTCAATCCAGCGGACCTTCCTTCCCGCGGCCTGCTGCCGGCTCTGCGGCCTCTTCCGC
GTCTTCGCCTTCGCCCTCAGACGAGTCGGATCTCCCTTTGGGCCGCCTCCCCGCATCGATACCGTCGACC
TCGAGACCTAGAAAAACATGGAGCAATCACAAGTAGCAATACAGCAGCTACCAATGCTGATTGTGCCTGG
CTAGAAGCACAAGAGGAGGAGGAGGTGGGTTTTCCAGTCACACCTCAGGTACCTTTAAGACCAATGACTT
ACAAGGCAGCTGTAGATCTTAGCCACTTTTTAAAAGAAAAGGGGGGACTGGAAGGGCTAATTCACTCCCA
ACGAAGACAAGATATCCTTGATCTGTGGATCTACCACACACAAGGCTACTTCCCTGATTGGCAGAACTAC
ACACCAGGGCCAGGGATCAGATATCCACTGACCTTTGGATGGTGCTACAAGCTAGTACCAGTTGAGCAAG
AGAAGGTAGAAGAAGCCAATGAAGGAGAGAACACCCGCTTGTTACACCCTGTGAGCCTGCATGGGATGGA
TGACCCGGAGAGAGAAGTATTAGAGTGGAGGTTTGACAGCCGCCTAGCATTTCATCACATGGCCCGAGAG
CTGCATCCGGACTGTACTGGGTCTCTCTGGTTAGACCAGATCTGAGCCTGGGAGCTCTCTGGCTAACTAG
GGAACCCACTGCTTAAGCCTCAATAAAGCTTGCCTTGAGTGCTTCAAGTAGTGTGTGCCCGTCTGTTGTG
TGACTCTGGTAACTAGAGATCCCTCAGACCCTTTTAGTCAGTGTGGAAAATCTCTAGCAGGGCCCGTTTA
AACCCGCTGATCAGCCTCGACTGTGCCTTCTAGTTGCCAGCCATCTGTTGTTTGCCCCTCCCCCGTGCCT
TCCTTGACCCTGGAAGGTGCCACTCCCACTGTCCTTTCCTAATAAAATGAGGAAATTGCATCGCATTGTC
TGAGTAGGTGTCATTCTATTCTGGGGGGTGGGGTGGGGCAGGACAGCAAGGGGGAGGATTGGGAAGACAA
TAGCAGGCATGCTGGGGATGCGGTGGGCTCTATGGCTTCTGAGGCGGAAAGAACCAGCTGGGGCTCTAGG
GGGTATCCCC
[124 nt withheld, positions 3721-3844]
C
[91 nt withheld, positions 3846-3936]
A
[49 nt withheld, positions 3938-3986]
CCTTTGACGTTGGAGTCCACGTTCTTT
[37 nt withheld, positions 4014-4050]
ACCCTATCTCGGTCTATTCTTTTGATTTATAAGGGATTTTGCCGATTTCGGCCTATTGGTTAAAAAATGA
GCTGATTTAACAAAAATTTAACGCGAATTAATTCTGTGGAATGTGTGTCAGTTAGGGTGTGGAAAGTCCC
CAGGCTCCCCAGCAGGCAGAAGTATGCAAAGCATGCATCTCAATTAGTCAGCAACCAGGTGTGGAAAGTC
CCCAGGCTCCCCAGCAGGCAGAAGTATGCAAAGCATGCATCTCAATTAGTCAGCAACCATAGTCCCGCCC
CTAACTCCGCCCATCCCGCCCCTAACTCCGCCCAGTTCCGCCCATTCTCCGCCCCATGGCTGACTAATTT
TTTTTATTTATGCAGAGGCCGAGGCCGCCTCTGCCTCTGAGCTATTCCAGAAGTAGTGAGGAGGCTTTTT
TGGAGGCCTAGGCTTTTGCAAAAAGCTCCCGGGAGCTTGTATATCCATTTTCGGATCTGATCAGCACGTG
TTGACAATTAATCATCGGCATAGTATATCGGCATAGTATAATACGACAAGGTGAGGAACTAAACCATGGC
CAAGTTGACCAGTGCCGTTCCGGTGCTCACCGCGCGCGACGTCGCCGGAGCGGTCGAGTTCTGGACCGAC
CGGCTCGGGTTCTCCCGGGACTTCGTGGAGGACGACTTCGCCGGTGTGGTCCGGGACGACGTGACCCTGT
TCATCAGCGCGGTCCAGGACCAGGTGGTGCCGGACAACACCCTGGCCTGGGTGTGGGTGCGCGGCCTGGA
CGAGCTGTACGCCGAGTGGTCGGAGGTCGTGTCCACGAACTTCCGGGACGCCTCCGGGCCGGCCATGACC
GAGATCGGCGAGCAGCCGTGGGGGCGGGAGTTCGCCCTGCGCGACCCGGCCGGCAACTGCGTGCACTTCG
TGGCCGAGGAGCAGGACTGACACGTGCTACGAGATTTCGATTCCACCGCCGCCTTCTATGAAAGGTTGGG
CTTCGGAATCGTTTTCCGGGACGCCGGCTGGATGATCCTCCAGCGCGGGGATCTCATGCTGGAGTTCTTC
GCCCACCCCAACTTGTTTATTGCAGCTTATAATGGTTACAAATAAAGCAATAGCATCACAAATTTCACAA
ATAAAGCATTTTTTTCACTGCATTCTAGTTGTGGTTTGTCCAAACTCATCAATGTATCTTATCATGTCTG
TATACCGTCGACCTCTAGCTAGAGCTTGGCGTAATCATGGTCATAGCTGTTTCCTGTGTGAAATTGTTAT
CCGCTCACAATTCCACACAACATACGAGCCGGAAGCATAAAGTGTAAAGCCTGGGGTGCCTAATGAGTGA
GCTAACTCACATTAATTGCGTTGCGCTCACTGCCCGCTTTCCAGTCGGGAAACCTGTCGTGCCAGCTGCA
TTAATGAATCGGCCAACGCGCGGGGAGAGGCGGTTTGCGTATTGGGCGCTCTTCCGCTTCCTCGCTCACT
GACTCGCTGCGCTCGGTCGTTCGGCTGCGGCGAGCGGTATCAGCTCACTCAAAGGCGGTAATACGGTTAT
CCACAGAATCAGGGGATAACGCAGGAAAGAACATGTGAGCAAAAGGCCAGCAAAAGGCCAGGAACCGTAA
AAAGGCCGCGTTGCTGGCGTTTTTCCATAGGCTCCGCCCCCCTGACGAGCATCACAAAAATCGACGCTCA
AGTCAGAGGTGGCGAAACCCGACAGGACTATAAAGATACCAGGCGTTTCCCCCTGGAAGCTCCCTCGTGC
GCTCTCCTGTTCCGACCCTGCCGCTTACCGGATACCTGTCCGCCTTTCTCCCTTCGGGAAGCGTGGCGCT
TTCTCATAGCTCACGCTGTAGGTATCTCAGTTCGGTGTAGGTCGTTCGCTCCAAGCTGGGCTGTGTGCAC
GAACCCCCCGTTCAGCCCGACCGCTGCGCCTTATCCGGTAACTATCGTCTTGAGTCCAACCCGGTAAGAC
ACGACTTATCGCCACTGGCAGCAGCCACTGGTAACAGGATTAGCAGAGCGAGGTATGTAGGCGGTGCTAC
AGAGTTCTTGAAGTGGTGGCCTAACTACGGCTACACTAGAAGAACAGTATTTGGTATCTGCGCTCTGCTG
AAGCCAGTTACCTTCGGAAAAAGAGTTGGTAGCTCTTGATCCGGCAAACAAACCACCGCTGGTAGCGGTG
GTTTTTTTGTTTGCAAGCAGCAGATTACGCGCAGAAAAAAAGGATCTCAAGAAGATCCTTTGATCTTTTC
TACGGGGTCTGACGCTCAGTGGAACGAAAACTCACGTTAAGGGATTTTGGTCATGAGATTATCAAAAAGG
ATCTTCACCTAGATCCTTTTAAATTAAAAATGAAGTTTTAAATCAATCTAAAGTATATATGAGTAAACTT
GGTCTGACAGTTACCAATGCTTAATCAGTGAGGCACCTATCTCAGCGATCTGTCTATTTCGTTCATCCAT
AGTTGCCTGACTCCCCGTCGTGTAGATAACTACGATACGGGAGGGCTTACCATCTGGCCCCAGTGCTGCA
ATGATACCGCGAGACCCACGCTCACCGGCTCCAGATTTATCAGCAATAAACCAGCCAGCCGGAAGGGCCG
AGCGCAGAAGTGGTCCTGCAACTTTATCCGCCTCCATCCAGTCTATTAATTGTTGCCGGGAAGCTAGAGT
AAGTAGTTCGCCAGTTAATAGTTTGCGCAACGTTGTTGCCATTGCTACAGGCATCGTGGTGTCACGCTCG
TCGTTTGGTATGGCTTCATTCAGCTCCGGTTCCCAACGATCAAGGCGAGTTACATGATCCCCCATGTTGT
GCAAAAAAGCGGTTAGCTCCTTCGGTCCTCCGATCGTTGTCAGAAGTAAGTTGGCCGCAGTGTTATCACT
CATGGTTATGGCAGCACTGCATAATTCTCTTACTGTCATGCCATCCGTAAGATGCTTTTCTGTGACTGGT
GAGTACTCAACCAAGTCATTCTGAGAATAGTGTATGCGGCGACCGAGTTGCTCTTGCCCGGCGTCAATAC
GGGATAATACCGCGCCACATAGCAGAACTTTAAAAGTGCTCATCATTGGAAAACGTTCTTCGGGGCGAAA
ACTCTCAAGGATCTTACCGCTGTTGAGATCCAGTTCGATGTAACCCACTCGTGCACCCAACTGATCTTCA
GCATCTTTTACTTTCACCAGCGTTTCTGGGTGAGCAAAAACAGGAAGGCAAAATGCCGCAAAAAAGGGAA
TAAGGGCGACACGGAAATGTTGAATACTCATACTCTTCCTTTTTCAATATTATTGAAGCATTTATCAGGG
TTATTGTCTCATGAGCGGATACATATTTGAATGTATTTAGAAAAATAAACAAATAGGGGTTCCGCGCACA
TTTCCCCGAAAAGTGCCACCTGACGTCGACGGATCGGGAGATCTCCCGATCCCCTATGGTGCACTCTCAG
TACAATCTGCTCTGATGCCGCATAGTTAAGCCAGTATCTGCTCCCTGCTTGTGTGTTGGAGGTCGCTGAG
TAGTGCGCGAGCAAAATTTAAGCTACAACAAGGCAAGGCTTGACCGACAATTGCATGAAGAATCTGCTTA
GGGTTAGGCGTTTTGCGCTGCTTCGCGATGTACGGGCCAGATATACGCGTTGACATTGATTATTGACTAG
TTATTAATAGTAATCAATTACGGGGTCATTAGTTCATAGCCCATATATGGAGTTCCGCGTTACATAACTT
ACGGTAAATGGCCCGCCTGGCTGACCGCCCAACGACCCCCGCCCATTGACGTCAATAATGACGTATGTTC
CCATAGTAACGCCAATAGGGACTTTCCATTGACGTCAATGGGTGGAGTATTTACGGTAAACTGCCCACTT
GGCAGTACATCAAGTGTATCATATGCCAAGTACGCCCCCTATTGACGTCAATGACGGTAAATGGCCCGCC
TGGCATTATGCCCAGTACATGACCTTATGGGACTTTCCTACTTGGCAGTACATCTACGTATTAGTCATCG
CTATTACCATGGTGATGCGGTTTTGGCAGTACATCAATGGGCGTGGATAGCGGTTTGACTCACGGGGATT
TCCAAGTCTCCACCCCATTGACGTCAATGGGAGTTTGTTTTGGCACCAAAATCAACGGGACTTTCCAAAA
TGTCGTAACAACTCCGCCCCATTGACGCAAATGGGCGGTAGGCGTGTACGGTGGGAGGTCTATATAAGCA
GCGCGTTTTGCCTGTACTGGGTCTCTCTGGTTAGACCAGATCTGAGCCTGGGAGCTCTCTGGCTAACTAG
GGAACCCACTGCTTAAGCCTCAATAAAGCTTGCCTTGAGTGCTTCAAGTAGTGTGTGCCCGTCTGTTGTG
TGACTCTGGTAACTAGAGATCCCTCAGACCCTTTTAGTCAGTGTGGAAAATCTCTAGCAGTGGCGCCCGA
ACAGGGACTTGAAAGCGAAAGGGAAACCAGAGGAGCTCTCTCGACGCAGGACTCGGCTTGCTGAAGCGCG
CACGGCAAGAGGCGAGGGGCGGCGACTGGTGAGTACGCCAAAAATTTTGACTAGCGGAGGCTAGAAGGAG
AGAGATGGGTGCGAGAGCGTCAGTATTAAGCGGGGGAGAATTAGATCGCGATGGGAAAAAATTCGGTTAA
GGCCAGGGGGAAAGAAAAAATATAAATTAAAACATATAGTATGGGCAAGCAGGGAGCTAGAACGATTCGC
AGTTAATCCTGGCCTGTTAGAAACATCAGAAGGCTGTAGACAAATACTGGGACAGCTACAACCATCCCTT
CAGACAGGATCAGAAGAACTTAGATCATTATATAATACAGTAGCAACCCTCTATTGTGTGCATCAAAGGA
TAGAGATAAAAGACACCAAGGAAGCTTTAGACAAGATAGAGGAAGAGCAAAACAAAAGTAAGACCACCGC
ACAGCAAGCGGCCGCTGATCTTCAGACCTGGAGGAGGAGATATGAGGGACAATTGGAGAAGTGAATTATA
TAAATATAAAGTAGTAAAAATTGAACCATTAGGAGTAGCACCCACCAAGGCAAAGAGAAGAGTGGTGCAG
AGAGAAAAAAGAGCAGTGGGAATAGGAGCTTTGTTCCTTGGGTTCTTGGGAGCAGCAGGAAGCACTATGG
GCGCAGCGTCAATGACGCTGACGGTACAGGCCAGACAATTATTGTCTGGTATAGTGCAGCAGCAGAACAA
TTTGCTGAGGGCTATTGAGGCGCAACAGCATCTGTTGCAACTCACAGTCTGGGGCATCAAGCAGCTCCAG
GCAAGAATCCTGGCTGTGGAAAGATACCTAAAGGATCAACAGCTCCTGGGGATTTGGGGTTGCTCTGGAA
AACTCATTTGCACCACTGCTGTGCCTTGGAATGCTAGTTGGAGTAATAAATCTCTGGAACAGATTTGGAA
TCACACGACCTGGATGGAGTGGGACAGAGAAATTAACAATTACACAAGCTTAATACACTCCTTAATTGAA
GAATCGCAAAACCAGCAAGAAAAGAATGAACAAGAATTATTGGAATTAGATAAATGGGCAAGTTTGTGGA
ATTGGTTTAACATAACAAATTGGCTGTGGTATATAAAATTATTCATAATGATAGTAGGAGGCTTGGTAGG
TTTAAGAATAGTTTTTGCTGTACTTTCTATAGTGAATAGAGTTAGGCAGGGATATTCACCATTATCGTTT
CAGACCCACCTCCCAACCCCGAGGGGACCCGACAGGCCCGAAGGAATAGAAGAAGAAGGTGGAGAGAGAG
ACAGAGACAGATCCATTCGATTAGTGAACGGATCGGCACTGCGTGCGCCAATTCTGCAGACAAATGGCAG
TATTCATCCACAATTTTAAAAGAAAAGGGGGGATTGGGGGGTACAGTGCAGGGGAAAGAATAGTAGACAT
AATAGCAACAGACATACAAACTAAAGAATTACAAAAACAAATTACAAAAATTCAAAATTTTCGGGTTTAT
TACAGGGACAGCAGAGATCCAGTTTGGTTATCGAGTTTACCACTCCCTATCAGTGATAGA
